Addgene plasmid #125394: Lenti-(BB)-hPGK-KRAB-dCas9-P2A-BlastR rs7903146-guide1
Purpose: CRISPR-mediated repression of human islet enhancer containing T2D-associated variant rs7903146 (TCF7L2 GWAS locus)
Depositing lab: Jorge Ferrer. Depositing organization: Imperial College London. Publication: Human pancreatic islet three-dimensional chromatin architecture provides insights into the genetics of type 2 diabetes. Miguel-Escalada I, Bonas-Guarch S, Cebola I, Ponsa-Cobas J, Mendieta-Esteban J, Atla G, Javierre BM, Rolando DMY, Farabella I, Morgan CC, Garcia-Hurtado J, Beucher A, Moran I, Pasquali L, Ramos-Rodriguez M, Appel EVR, Linneberg A, Gjesing AP, Witte DR, Pedersen O, Grarup N, Ravassard P, Torrents D, Mercader JM, Piemonti L, Berney T, de Koning EJP, Kerr-Conte J, Pattou F, Fedko IO, Groop L, Prokopenko I, Hansen T, Marti-Renom MA, Fraser P, Ferrer J. Nat Genet. 2019 Jun 28. pii: 10.1038/s41588-019-0457-0. doi: 10.1038/s41588-019-0457-0. PubMed 31253982.
Backbone
  Vector backbone: Lenti-(BB)-hPGK-KRAB-dCas9-P2A-BlastR
  Backbone manufacturer: Jorge Ferrer (Addgene #118155)
  Vector type: Mammalian Expression, Lentiviral, CRISPR
  Selectable markers: Blasticidin
Growth in bacteria
  Bacterial resistance: Ampicillin, 100 μg/mL
  Growth temperature: 37°C
  Growth strain: Stbl3
  Copy number: High Copy
Gene/Insert
  Gene/Insert name: KRAB-dCas9-2A-BlastR
  gRNA/shRNA sequence: TATAATTTAATTGCCGTATG
  Species: H. sapiens (human)
  Promoter: hPGK and U6
  Tag / fusion protein: HA (C terminal on backbone)
  Cloning method: Restriction Enzyme; 5′ cloning site Unknown (destroyed during cloning); 3′ cloning site Unknown (destroyed during cloning)
  Sequencing primers: 5′ GATCCGCCACCATGGATGC
Terms and licenses: Academic/Nonprofit Terms; Industry Terms: Not Available to Industry
How to cite: Lenti-(BB)-hPGK-KRAB-dCas9-P2A-BlastR rs7903146-guide1 was a gift from Jorge Ferrer (Addgene plasmid # 125394 ; http://n2t.net/addgene:125394 ; RRID:Addgene_125394)
