[The description below was written by a language model from this plasmid's Addgene catalogue record and pLannotate feature annotations shown in this document.]
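Description:
Lenti-(BB)-hPGK-KRAB-dCas9-P2A-BlastR rs7903146-guide1 is an all-in-one lentiviral CRISPR interference vector of about 13.4 kb, built by inserting a single guide sequence into the parental Lenti-(BB)-hPGK-KRAB-dCas9-P2A-BlastR backbone by restriction cloning that destroyed the sites. It is propagated in E. coli as a high-copy plasmid through a ColE1/pUC-type origin with ampicillin resistance. The backbone also carries an f1 origin and an SV40/EM7-driven bleomycin/Zeocin resistance cassette, which lies outside the LTRs and so is not part of the packaged viral genome.

The transfer cassette has a third-generation, self-inactivating layout. A CMV enhancer/promoter fused to a truncated HIV-1 5' LTR drives genomic RNA production in packaging cells, followed by the Ψ packaging signal, a gag fragment, the RRE and the cPPT/CTS, and closed by a ΔU3 3' LTR with a downstream bGH polyadenylation signal. Within this unit, a human U6 Pol III promoter expresses the guide fused to the S. pyogenes gRNA scaffold (the circular map is numbered so that the U6 promoter sits at the end and the scaffold at the start). The human PGK promoter drives a ZNF10 KRAB repression domain fused to Cas9, which the catalogue describes as catalytically dead although the automated annotation labels it simply Cas9. According to the record, an HA tag sits at the C terminus and a P2A peptide links the fusion to blasticidin S deaminase, allowing blasticidin selection of transduced cells; neither element is separately annotated. A WPRE enhances transcript expression.

The guide targets a human pancreatic islet enhancer containing the type 2 diabetes-associated variant rs7903146 at the TCF7L2 GWAS locus, and the construct is intended for KRAB-mediated repression of that enhancer.
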