Features (pLannotate 1.2.2; 34 found; start..end, strand, type, name):
      1..76      +  misc_RNA       gRNA scaffold: guide RNA scaffold for the Streptococcus pyogenes CRISPR/Cas9 system
    107..617     +  promoter       hPGK promoter: human phosphoglycerate kinase 1 promoter
    666..851     +  CDS            KRAB: Krüppel-associated box (KRAB) transcriptional repression domain from the human zinc finger protein ZNF10 (Margolin et al., 1994)
    873..4976    +  CDS            Cas9: Cas9 (Csn1) endonuclease from the Streptococcus pyogenes Type II CRISPR/Cas system generates RNA-guided double strand breaks in DNA
   5175..5573    +  CDS            BSD: blasticidin S deaminase; Aspergillus terreus BSD; confers resistance to blasticidin
   5574..5595    +  misc_feature   MCS (fragment): pBluescript multiple cloning site
   5598..6186    +  misc_feature   WPRE: woodchuck hepatitis virus posttranscriptional regulatory element
   6237..6256    +  misc_feature   cPPT/CTS (fragment): central polypurine tract and central termination sequence of HIV-1
   6258..6491    +  LTR            3' LTR (ΔU3): self-inactivating 3' long terminal repeat (LTR) from HIV-1
   6523..6747    +  polyA_signal   bGH poly(A) signal: bovine growth hormone polyadenylation signal
   6751..6772    +  promoter       SV40 promoter (fragment): SV40 enhancer and early promoter
   6793..7221    +  rep_origin     f1 ori (sequence partly withheld): f1 bacteriophage origin of replication; arrow indicates direction of (+) strand synthesis
   7235..7564    +  promoter       SV40 promoter: SV40 enhancer and early promoter
   7612..7659    +  promoter       EM7 promoter: synthetic bacterial promoter&nbsp
   7678..8052    +  CDS            BleoR: antibiotic-binding protein; Sh ble from Streptoalloteichus hindustanus; confers resistance to bleomycin, phleomycin, and Zeocin™
   8062..8187    +  CDS            ble (fragment): BLE_KLEPN - Experimental evidence at protein level: Swiss-Prot protein existence level 1. Binding protein with a strong affinity to the bleomycin family of antibiotics. Binds to CL990; an antimitotic-antibiotic compound. From Klebsiella pneumoniae.
   8182..8303    +  polyA_signal   SV40 poly(A) signal: SV40 polyadenylation signal
   8374..8396    -  protein_bind   lac operator (fragment): The lac repressor binds to the lac operator to inhibit transcription in E. coli. This inhibition can be relieved by adding lactose or isopropyl-β-D-thiogalactopyranoside (IPTG). lac repressor encoded by lacI
   8400..8430    -  promoter       lac promoter: promoter for the E. coli lac operon
   8445..8466    -  protein_bind   CAP binding site: CAP binding activates transcription in the presence of cAMP. E. coli catabolite activator protein
   8479..8571    -  CDS            lacI (fragment): lac repressor; lacI; The lac repressor binds to the lac operator to inhibit transcription in E. coli. This inhibition can be relieved by adding lactose or isopropyl-β-D-thiogalactopyranoside (IPTG).
   8754..9342    -  rep_origin     ori: high-copy-number ColE1/pMB1/pBR322/pUC origin of replication
   9513..10373   -  CDS            AmpR: β-lactamase; bla; confers resistance to ampicillin, carbenicillin, and related antibiotics
  10374..10478   -  promoter       AmpR promoter: bla
  10537..10589   -  misc_feature   bom (fragment): basis of mobility region from pBR322
  10744..11123   +  enhancer       CMV enhancer: human cytomegalovirus immediate early enhancer
  11124..11323   +  promoter       CMV promoter: human cytomegalovirus (CMV) immediate early promoter
  11341..11521   +  LTR            5' LTR (truncated): truncated 5' long terminal repeat (LTR) from HIV-1
  11568..11693   +  misc_feature   HIV-1 Ψ: packaging signal of human immunodeficiency virus type 1
  11677..12040   +  CDS            HIV-1 gag (fragment): gag protein from human immunodeficiency virus 1; gag
  12186..12419   +  misc_feature   RRE: The Rev response element (RRE) of HIV-1 allows for Rev-dependent mRNA export from the nucleus to the cytoplasm.
  12796..12896   +  CDS            Rev (fragment): human immunodeficiency virus 1 (HIV-1) Rev protein; rev; enhances nuclear export of unspliced and incompletely spliced viral mRNAs
  12946..13063   +  misc_feature   cPPT/CTS: central polypurine tract and central termination sequence of HIV-1
  13114..13354   +  promoter       U6 promoter: RNA polymerase III promoter for human U6 snRNA
>Addgene plasmid #125394 | Lenti-(BB)-hPGK-KRAB-dCas9-P2A-BlastR rs7903146-guide1 | addgene full sequence | sequence record 251089 | Addgene NGS Result
GTTTTAGAGCTAGAAATAGCAAGTTAAAATAAGGCTAGTCCGTTATCAACTTGAAAAAGTGGCACCGAGT
CGGTGCTTTTTTGAATTCGCTAGCTAGGTCTTGAAAGGGGTTGGGGTTGCGCCTTTTCCAAGGCAGCCCT
GGGTTTGCGCAGGGACGCGGCTGCTCTGGGCGTGGTTCCGGGAAACGCAGCGGCGCCGACCCTGGGTCTC
GCACATTCTTCACGTCCGTTCGCAGCGTCACCCGGATCTTCGCCGCTACCCTTGTGGGCCCCCCGGCGAC
GCTTCCTGCTCCGCCCCTAAGTCGGGAAGGTTCCTTGCGGTTCGCGGCGTGCCGGACGTGACAAACGGAA
GCCGCACGTCTCACTAGTACCCTCGCAGACGGACAGCGCCAGGGAGCAATGGCAGCGCGCCGACCGCGAT
GGGCTGTGGCCAATAGCGGCTGCTCAGCAGGGCGCGCCGAGAGCAGCGGCCGGGAAGGGGCGGTGCGGGA
GGCGGGGTGTGGGGCGGTAGTGTGGGCCCTGTTCCTGCCCGCGCGGTGTTCCGCATTCTGCAAGCCTCCG
GAGCGCACGTCGGCAGTCGGCTCCCTCGTTGACCGAATCACCGACCTCTCTCCCCAGGACCGGTGATCCG
CCACCATGGATGCTAAGTCACTAACTGCCTGGTCCCGGACACTGGTGACCTTCAAGGATGTATTTGTGGA
CTTCACCAGGGAGGAGTGGAAGCTGCTGGACACTGCTCAGCAGATCGTGTACAGAAATGTGATGCTGGAG
AACTATAAGAACCTGGTTTCCTTGGGTTATCAGCTTACTAAGCCAGATGTGATCCTCCGGTTGGAGAAGG
GAGAAGAGCCCGGCGGTTCCGGCGGAGGGTCGATGGACAAGAAGTACAGCATCGGCCTGGCCATCGGCAC
CAACTCTGTCGGCTGGGCCGTGATCACCGACGAGTACAAGGTGCCCAGCAAGAAATTCAAGGTGCTGGGC
AACACCGACCGGCACAGCATCAAGAAGAACCTGATCGGCGCCCTGCTGTTCGACAGCGGAGAAACAGCCG
AGGCCACCCGGCTGAAGAGAACCGCCAGAAGAAGATACACCAGACGGAAGAACCGGATCTGCTATCTGCA
AGAGATCTTCAGCAACGAGATGGCCAAGGTGGACGACAGCTTCTTCCACAGACTGGAAGAGTCCTTCCTG
GTGGAAGAGGATAAGAAGCACGAGCGGCACCCCATCTTCGGCAACATCGTGGACGAGGTGGCCTACCACG
AGAAGTACCCCACCATCTACCACCTGAGAAAGAAACTGGTGGACAGCACCGACAAGGCCGACCTGCGGCT
GATCTATCTGGCCCTGGCCCACATGATCAAGTTCCGGGGCCACTTCCTGATCGAGGGCGACCTGAACCCC
GACAACAGCGACGTGGACAAGCTGTTCATCCAGCTGGTGCAGACCTACAACCAGCTGTTCGAGGAAAACC
CCATCAACGCCAGCGGCGTGGACGCCAAGGCCATCCTGTCTGCCAGACTGAGCAAGAGCAGACGGCTGGA
AAATCTGATCGCCCAGCTGCCCGGCGAGAAGAAGAATGGCCTGTTCGGCAACCTGATTGCCCTGAGCCTG
GGCCTGACCCCCAACTTCAAGAGCAACTTCGACCTGGCCGAGGATGCCAAACTGCAGCTGAGCAAGGACA
CCTACGACGACGACCTGGACAACCTGCTGGCCCAGATCGGCGACCAGTACGCCGACCTGTTTCTGGCCGC
CAAGAACCTGTCCGACGCCATCCTGCTGAGCGACATCCTGAGAGTGAACACCGAGATCACCAAGGCCCCC
CTGAGCGCCTCTATGATCAAGAGATACGACGAGCACCACCAGGACCTGACCCTGCTGAAAGCTCTCGTGC
GGCAGCAGCTGCCTGAGAAGTACAAAGAGATTTTCTTCGACCAGAGCAAGAACGGCTACGCCGGCTACAT
CGATGGCGGAGCCAGCCAGGAAGAGTTCTACAAGTTCATCAAGCCCATCCTGGAAAAGATGGACGGCACC
GAGGAACTGCTCGTGAAGCTGAACAGAGAGGACCTGCTGCGGAAGCAGCGGACCTTCGACAACGGCAGCA
TCCCCCACCAGATCCACCTGGGAGAGCTGCACGCCATTCTGCGGCGGCAGGAAGATTTTTACCCATTCCT
GAAGGACAACCGGGAAAAGATCGAGAAGATCCTGACCTTCCGCATCCCCTACTACGTGGGCCCTCTGGCC
AGGGGAAACAGCAGATTCGCCTGGATGACCAGAAAGAGCGAGGAAACCATCACCCCCTGGAACTTCGAGG
AAGTGGTGGACAAGGGCGCCAGCGCCCAGAGCTTCATCGAGCGGATGACCAACTTCGATAAGAACCTGCC
CAACGAGAAGGTGCTGCCCAAGCACAGCCTGCTGTACGAGTACTTCACCGTGTACAACGAGCTGACCAAA
GTGAAATACGTGACCGAGGGAATGAGAAAGCCCGCCTTCCTGAGCGGCGAGCAGAAAAAAGCCATCGTGG
ACCTGCTGTTCAAGACCAACCGGAAAGTGACCGTGAAGCAGCTGAAAGAGGACTACTTCAAGAAAATCGA
GTGCTTCGACTCCGTGGAAATCTCCGGCGTGGAAGATCGGTTCAACGCCTCCCTGGGCACATACCACGAT
CTGCTGAAAATTATCAAGGACAAGGACTTCCTGGACAATGAGGAAAACGAGGACATTCTGGAAGATATCG
TGCTGACCCTGACACTGTTTGAGGACAGAGAGATGATCGAGGAACGGCTGAAAACCTATGCCCACCTGTT
CGACGACAAAGTGATGAAGCAGCTGAAGCGGCGGAGATACACCGGCTGGGGCAGGCTGAGCCGGAAGCTG
ATCAACGGCATCCGGGACAAGCAGTCCGGCAAGACAATCCTGGATTTCCTGAAGTCCGACGGCTTCGCCA
ACAGAAACTTCATGCAGCTGATCCACGACGACAGCCTGACCTTTAAAGAGGACATCCAGAAAGCCCAGGT
GTCCGGCCAGGGCGATAGCCTGCACGAGCACATTGCCAATCTGGCCGGCAGCCCCGCCATTAAGAAGGGC
ATCCTGCAGACAGTGAAGGTGGTGGACGAGCTCGTGAAAGTGATGGGCCGGCACAAGCCCGAGAACATCG
TGATCGAAATGGCCAGAGAGAACCAGACCACCCAGAAGGGACAGAAGAACAGCCGCGAGAGAATGAAGCG
GATCGAAGAGGGCATCAAAGAGCTGGGCAGCCAGATCCTGAAAGAACACCCCGTGGAAAACACCCAGCTG
CAGAACGAGAAGCTGTACCTGTACTACCTGCAGAATGGGCGGGATATGTACGTGGACCAGGAACTGGACA
TCAACCGGCTGTCCGACTACGATGTGGACGCTATCGTGCCTCAGAGCTTTCTGAAGGACGACTCCATCGA
TAACAAAGTGCTGACTCGGAGCGACAAGAACCGGGGCAAGAGCGACAACGTGCCCTCCGAAGAGGTCGTG
AAGAAGATGAAGAACTACTGGCGCCAGCTGCTGAATGCCAAGCTGATTACCCAGAGGAAGTTCGACAATC
TGACCAAGGCCGAGAGAGGCGGCCTGAGCGAACTGGATAAGGCCGGCTTCATCAAGAGACAGCTGGTGGA
AACCCGGCAGATCACAAAGCACGTGGCACAGATCCTGGACTCCCGGATGAACACTAAGTACGACGAGAAC
GACAAACTGATCCGGGAAGTGAAAGTGATCACCCTGAAGTCCAAGCTGGTGTCCGATTTCCGGAAGGATT
TCCAGTTTTACAAAGTGCGCGAGATCAACAACTACCACCACGCCCACGACGCCTACCTGAACGCCGTCGT
GGGAACCGCCCTGATCAAAAAGTACCCTAAGCTGGAAAGCGAGTTCGTGTACGGCGACTACAAGGTGTAC
GACGTGCGGAAGATGATCGCCAAGAGCGAGCAGGAAATCGGCAAGGCTACCGCCAAGTACTTCTTCTACA
GCAACATCATGAACTTTTTCAAGACCGAGATTACCCTGGCCAACGGCGAGATCCGGAAGCGGCCTCTGAT
CGAGACAAACGGCGAAACAGGCGAGATCGTGTGGGATAAGGGCCGGGACTTTGCCACCGTGCGGAAAGTG
CTGTCTATGCCCCAAGTGAATATCGTGAAAAAGACCGAGGTGCAGACAGGCGGCTTCAGCAAAGAGTCTA
TCCTGCCCAAGAGGAACAGCGACAAGCTGATCGCCAGAAAGAAGGACTGGGACCCTAAGAAGTACGGCGG
CTTCGACAGCCCCACCGTGGCCTATTCTGTGCTGGTGGTGGCCAAAGTGGAAAAGGGCAAGTCCAAGAAA
CTGAAGAGTGTGAAAGAGCTGCTGGGGATCACCATCATGGAAAGAAGCAGCTTCGAGAAGAATCCCATCG
ACTTTCTGGAAGCCAAGGGCTACAAAGAAGTGAAAAAGGACCTGATCATCAAGCTGCCTAAGTACTCCCT
GTTCGAGCTGGAAAACGGCCGGAAGAGAATGCTGGCCTCTGCCGGCGAACTGCAGAAGGGAAACGAACTG
GCCCTGCCCTCCAAATATGTGAACTTCCTGTACCTGGCCAGCCACTATGAGAAGCTGAAGGGCTCCCCCG
AGGATAATGAGCAGAAACAGCTGTTTGTGGAACAGCACAAACACTACCTGGACGAGATCATCGAGCAGAT
CAGCGAGTTCTCCAAGAGAGTGATCCTGGCCGACGCTAATCTGGACAAGGTGCTGAGCGCCTACAACAAG
CACAGAGACAAGCCTATCAGAGAGCAGGCCGAGAATATCATCCACCTGTTTACCCTGACCAGTCTGGGAG
CCCCTGCCGCCTTCAAGTACTTTGACACCACCATCGACCGGAAGAGGTACACCAGCACCAAAGAGGTGCT
GGACGCCACCCTGATCCACCAGAGCATCACCGGCCTGTACGAGACACGGATCGACCTGTCTCAGCTGGGA
GGCGACGCCTATCCCTATGACGTGCCCGATTATGCCAGCCTGGGCAGCGGCTCCCCCAAGAAAAAACGCA
AGGTGGAAGATCCTAAGAAAAAGCGGAAAGTGGACGGCATTGGTAGTGGGAGCAACGGCAGCAGCGGGGA
TCCGGCCGCAACAAACTTCTCTCTGCTGAAACAAGCCGGAGATGTCGAAGAGAATCCTGGACCGATGGCC
AAGCCTTTGTCTCAAGAAGAATCCACCCTCATTGAAAGAGCAACGGCTACAATCAACAGCATCCCCATCT
CTGAAGACTACAGCGTCGCCAGCGCAGCTCTCTCTAGCGACGGCCGCATCTTCACTGGTGTCAATGTATA
TCATTTTACTGGGGGACCTTGTGCAGAACTCGTGGTGCTGGGCACTGCTGCTGCTGCGGCAGCTGGCAAC
CTGACTTGTATCGTCGCGATCGGAAATGAGAACAGGGGCATCTTGAGCCCCTGCGGACGGTGCCGACAGG
TGCTTCTCGATCTGCATCCTGGGATCAAAGCCATAGTGAAGGACAGTGATGGACAGCCGACGGCAGTTGG
GATTCGTGAATTGCTGCCCTCTGGTTATGTGTGGGAGGGCTAAGAATTCGATATCAAGCTTATCGGTAAT
CAACCTCTGGATTACAAAATTTGTGAAAGATTGACTGGTATTCTTAACTATGTTGCTCCTTTTACGCTAT
GTGGATACGCTGCTTTAATGCCTTTGTATCATGCTATTGCTTCCCGTATGGCTTTCATTTTCTCCTCCTT
GTATAAATCCTGGTTGCTGTCTCTTTATGAGGAGTTGTGGCCCGTTGTCAGGCAACGTGGCGTGGTGTGC
ACTGTGTTTGCTGACGCAACCCCCACTGGTTGGGGCATTGCCACCACCTGTCAGCTCCTTTCCGGGACTT
TCGCTTTCCCCCTCCCTATTGCCACGGCGGAACTCATCGCCGCCTGCCTTGCCCGCTGCTGGACAGGGGC
TCGGCTGTTGGGCACTGACAATTCCGTGGTGTTGTCGGGGAAATCATCGTCCTTTCCTTGGCTGCTCGCC
TGTGTTGCCACCTGGATTCTGCGCGGGACGTCCTTCTGCTACGTCCCTTCGGCCCTCAATCCAGCGGACC
TTCCTTCCCGCGGCCTGCTGCCGGCTCTGCGGCCTCTTCCGCGTCTTCGCCTTCGCCCTCAGACGAGTCG
GATCTCCCTTTGGGCCGCCTCCCCGCGTCGACTTTAAGACCAATGACTTACAAGGCAGCTGTAGATCTTA
GCCACTTTTTAAAAGAAAAGGGGGGACTGGAAGGGCTAATTCACTCCCAACGAAGACAAGATCTGCTTTT
TGCTTGTACTGGGTCTCTCTGGTTAGACCAGATCTGAGCCTGGGAGCTCTCTGGCTAACTAGGGAACCCA
CTGCTTAAGCCTCAATAAAGCTTGCCTTGAGTGCTTCAAGTAGTGTGTGCCCGTCTGTTGTGTGACTCTG
GTAACTAGAGATCCCTCAGACCCTTTTAGTCAGTGTGGAAAATCTCTAGCAGGGCCCGTTTAAACCCGCT
GATCAGCCTCGACTGTGCCTTCTAGTTGCCAGCCATCTGTTGTTTGCCCCTCCCCCGTGCCTTCCTTGAC
CCTGGAAGGTGCCACTCCCACTGTCCTTTCCTAATAAAATGAGGAAATTGCATCGCATTGTCTGAGTAGG
TGTCATTCTATTCTGGGGGGTGGGGTGGGGCAGGACAGCAAGGGGGAGGATTGGGAAGACAATAGCAGGC
ATGCTGGGGATGCGGTGGGCTCTATGGCTTCTGAGGCGGAAAGAACCAGCTGGGGCTCTAGGGGGTATCC
CC
[124 nt withheld, positions 6793-6916]
C
[91 nt withheld, positions 6918-7008]
A
[49 nt withheld, positions 7010-7058]
CCTTTGACGTTGGAGTCCACGTTCTTT
[37 nt withheld, positions 7086-7122]
ACCCTATCTCGGTCTATTCTTTTGATTTATAAGGGATTTTGCCGATTTCGGCCTATTGGTTAAAAAATGA
GCTGATTTAACAAAAATTTAACGCGAATTAATTCTGTGGAATGTGTGTCAGTTAGGGTGTGGAAAGTCCC
CAGGCTCCCCAGCAGGCAGAAGTATGCAAAGCATGCATCTCAATTAGTCAGCAACCAGGTGTGGAAAGTC
CCCAGGCTCCCCAGCAGGCAGAAGTATGCAAAGCATGCATCTCAATTAGTCAGCAACCATAGTCCCGCCC
CTAACTCCGCCCATCCCGCCCCTAACTCCGCCCAGTTCCGCCCATTCTCCGCCCCATGGCTGACTAATTT
TTTTTATTTATGCAGAGGCCGAGGCCGCCTCTGCCTCTGAGCTATTCCAGAAGTAGTGAGGAGGCTTTTT
TGGAGGCCTAGGCTTTTGCAAAAAGCTCCCGGGAGCTTGTATATCCATTTTCGGATCTGATCAGCACGTG
TTGACAATTAATCATCGGCATAGTATATCGGCATAGTATAATACGACAAGGTGAGGAACTAAACCATGGC
CAAGTTGACCAGTGCCGTTCCGGTGCTCACCGCGCGCGACGTCGCCGGAGCGGTCGAGTTCTGGACCGAC
CGGCTCGGGTTCTCCCGGGACTTCGTGGAGGACGACTTCGCCGGTGTGGTCCGGGACGACGTGACCCTGT
TCATCAGCGCGGTCCAGGACCAGGTGGTGCCGGACAACACCCTGGCCTGGGTGTGGGTGCGCGGCCTGGA
CGAGCTGTACGCCGAGTGGTCGGAGGTCGTGTCCACGAACTTCCGGGACGCCTCCGGGCCGGCCATGACC
GAGATCGGCGAGCAGCCGTGGGGGCGGGAGTTCGCCCTGCGCGACCCGGCCGGCAACTGCGTGCACTTCG
TGGCCGAGGAGCAGGACTGACACGTGCTACGAGATTTCGATTCCACCGCCGCCTTCTATGAAAGGTTGGG
CTTCGGAATCGTTTTCCGGGACGCCGGCTGGATGATCCTCCAGCGCGGGGATCTCATGCTGGAGTTCTTC
GCCCACCCCAACTTGTTTATTGCAGCTTATAATGGTTACAAATAAAGCAATAGCATCACAAATTTCACAA
ATAAAGCATTTTTTTCACTGCATTCTAGTTGTGGTTTGTCCAAACTCATCAATGTATCTTATCATGTCTG
TATACCGTCGACCTCTAGCTAGAGCTTGGCGTAATCATGGTCATAGCTGTTTCCTGTGTGAAATTGTTAT
CCGCTCACAATTCCACACAACATACGAGCCGGAAGCATAAAGTGTAAAGCCTGGGGTGCCTAATGAGTGA
GCTAACTCACATTAATTGCGTTGCGCTCACTGCCCGCTTTCCAGTCGGGAAACCTGTCGTGCCAGCTGCA
TTAATGAATCGGCCAACGCGCGGGGAGAGGCGGTTTGCGTATTGGGCGCTCTTCCGCTTCCTCGCTCACT
GACTCGCTGCGCTCGGTCGTTCGGCTGCGGCGAGCGGTATCAGCTCACTCAAAGGCGGTAATACGGTTAT
CCACAGAATCAGGGGATAACGCAGGAAAGAACATGTGAGCAAAAGGCCAGCAAAAGGCCAGGAACCGTAA
AAAGGCCGCGTTGCTGGCGTTTTTCCATAGGCTCCGCCCCCCTGACGAGCATCACAAAAATCGACGCTCA
AGTCAGAGGTGGCGAAACCCGACAGGACTATAAAGATACCAGGCGTTTCCCCCTGGAAGCTCCCTCGTGC
GCTCTCCTGTTCCGACCCTGCCGCTTACCGGATACCTGTCCGCCTTTCTCCCTTCGGGAAGCGTGGCGCT
TTCTCATAGCTCACGCTGTAGGTATCTCAGTTCGGTGTAGGTCGTTCGCTCCAAGCTGGGCTGTGTGCAC
GAACCCCCCGTTCAGCCCGACCGCTGCGCCTTATCCGGTAACTATCGTCTTGAGTCCAACCCGGTAAGAC
ACGACTTATCGCCACTGGCAGCAGCCACTGGTAACAGGATTAGCAGAGCGAGGTATGTAGGCGGTGCTAC
AGAGTTCTTGAAGTGGTGGCCTAACTACGGCTACACTAGAAGAACAGTATTTGGTATCTGCGCTCTGCTG
AAGCCAGTTACCTTCGGAAAAAGAGTTGGTAGCTCTTGATCCGGCAAACAAACCACCGCTGGTAGCGGTG
GTTTTTTTGTTTGCAAGCAGCAGATTACGCGCAGAAAAAAAGGATCTCAAGAAGATCCTTTGATCTTTTC
TACGGGGTCTGACGCTCAGTGGAACGAAAACTCACGTTAAGGGATTTTGGTCATGAGATTATCAAAAAGG
ATCTTCACCTAGATCCTTTTAAATTAAAAATGAAGTTTTAAATCAATCTAAAGTATATATGAGTAAACTT
GGTCTGACAGTTACCAATGCTTAATCAGTGAGGCACCTATCTCAGCGATCTGTCTATTTCGTTCATCCAT
AGTTGCCTGACTCCCCGTCGTGTAGATAACTACGATACGGGAGGGCTTACCATCTGGCCCCAGTGCTGCA
ATGATACCGCGAGACCCACGCTCACCGGCTCCAGATTTATCAGCAATAAACCAGCCAGCCGGAAGGGCCG
AGCGCAGAAGTGGTCCTGCAACTTTATCCGCCTCCATCCAGTCTATTAATTGTTGCCGGGAAGCTAGAGT
AAGTAGTTCGCCAGTTAATAGTTTGCGCAACGTTGTTGCCATTGCTACAGGCATCGTGGTGTCACGCTCG
TCGTTTGGTATGGCTTCATTCAGCTCCGGTTCCCAACGATCAAGGCGAGTTACATGATCCCCCATGTTGT
GCAAAAAAGCGGTTAGCTCCTTCGGTCCTCCGATCGTTGTCAGAAGTAAGTTGGCCGCAGTGTTATCACT
CATGGTTATGGCAGCACTGCATAATTCTCTTACTGTCATGCCATCCGTAAGATGCTTTTCTGTGACTGGT
GAGTACTCAACCAAGTCATTCTGAGAATAGTGTATGCGGCGACCGAGTTGCTCTTGCCCGGCGTCAATAC
GGGATAATACCGCGCCACATAGCAGAACTTTAAAAGTGCTCATCATTGGAAAACGTTCTTCGGGGCGAAA
ACTCTCAAGGATCTTACCGCTGTTGAGATCCAGTTCGATGTAACCCACTCGTGCACCCAACTGATCTTCA
GCATCTTTTACTTTCACCAGCGTTTCTGGGTGAGCAAAAACAGGAAGGCAAAATGCCGCAAAAAAGGGAA
TAAGGGCGACACGGAAATGTTGAATACTCATACTCTTCCTTTTTCAATATTATTGAAGCATTTATCAGGG
TTATTGTCTCATGAGCGGATACATATTTGAATGTATTTAGAAAAATAAACAAATAGGGGTTCCGCGCACA
TTTCCCCGAAAAGTGCCACCTGACGTCGACGGATCGGGAGATCTCCCGATCCCCTATGGTGCACTCTCAG
TACAATCTGCTCTGATGCCGCATAGTTAAGCCAGTATCTGCTCCCTGCTTGTGTGTTGGAGGTCGCTGAG
TAGTGCGCGAGCAAAATTTAAGCTACAACAAGGCAAGGCTTGACCGACAATTGCATGAAGAATCTGCTTA
GGGTTAGGCGTTTTGCGCTGCTTCGCGATGTACGGGCCAGATATACGCGTTGACATTGATTATTGACTAG
TTATTAATAGTAATCAATTACGGGGTCATTAGTTCATAGCCCATATATGGAGTTCCGCGTTACATAACTT
ACGGTAAATGGCCCGCCTGGCTGACCGCCCAACGACCCCCGCCCATTGACGTCAATAATGACGTATGTTC
CCATAGTAACGCCAATAGGGACTTTCCATTGACGTCAATGGGTGGAGTATTTACGGTAAACTGCCCACTT
GGCAGTACATCAAGTGTATCATATGCCAAGTACGCCCCCTATTGACGTCAATGACGGTAAATGGCCCGCC
TGGCATTATGCCCAGTACATGACCTTATGGGACTTTCCTACTTGGCAGTACATCTACGTATTAGTCATCG
CTATTACCATGGTGATGCGGTTTTGGCAGTACATCAATGGGCGTGGATAGCGGTTTGACTCACGGGGATT
TCCAAGTCTCCACCCCATTGACGTCAATGGGAGTTTGTTTTGGCACCAAAATCAACGGGACTTTCCAAAA
TGTCGTAACAACTCCGCCCCATTGACGCAAATGGGCGGTAGGCGTGTACGGTGGGAGGTCTATATAAGCA
GCGCGTTTTGCCTGTACTGGGTCTCTCTGGTTAGACCAGATCTGAGCCTGGGAGCTCTCTGGCTAACTAG
GGAACCCACTGCTTAAGCCTCAATAAAGCTTGCCTTGAGTGCTTCAAGTAGTGTGTGCCCGTCTGTTGTG
TGACTCTGGTAACTAGAGATCCCTCAGACCCTTTTAGTCAGTGTGGAAAATCTCTAGCAGTGGCGCCCGA
ACAGGGACTTGAAAGCGAAAGGGAAACCAGAGGAGCTCTCTCGACGCAGGACTCGGCTTGCTGAAGCGCG
CACGGCAAGAGGCGAGGGGCGGCGACTGGTGAGTACGCCAAAAATTTTGACTAGCGGAGGCTAGAAGGAG
AGAGATGGGTGCGAGAGCGTCAGTATTAAGCGGGGGAGAATTAGATCGCGATGGGAAAAAATTCGGTTAA
GGCCAGGGGGAAAGAAAAAATATAAATTAAAACATATAGTATGGGCAAGCAGGGAGCTAGAACGATTCGC
AGTTAATCCTGGCCTGTTAGAAACATCAGAAGGCTGTAGACAAATACTGGGACAGCTACAACCATCCCTT
CAGACAGGATCAGAAGAACTTAGATCATTATATAATACAGTAGCAACCCTCTATTGTGTGCATCAAAGGA
TAGAGATAAAAGACACCAAGGAAGCTTTAGACAAGATAGAGGAAGAGCAAAACAAAAGTAAGACCACCGC
ACAGCAAGCGGCCGCTGATCTTCAGACCTGGAGGAGGAGATATGAGGGACAATTGGAGAAGTGAATTATA
TAAATATAAAGTAGTAAAAATTGAACCATTAGGAGTAGCACCCACCAAGGCAAAGAGAAGAGTGGTGCAG
AGAGAAAAAAGAGCAGTGGGAATAGGAGCTTTGTTCCTTGGGTTCTTGGGAGCAGCAGGAAGCACTATGG
GCGCAGCGTCAATGACGCTGACGGTACAGGCCAGACAATTATTGTCTGGTATAGTGCAGCAGCAGAACAA
TTTGCTGAGGGCTATTGAGGCGCAACAGCATCTGTTGCAACTCACAGTCTGGGGCATCAAGCAGCTCCAG
GCAAGAATCCTGGCTGTGGAAAGATACCTAAAGGATCAACAGCTCCTGGGGATTTGGGGTTGCTCTGGAA
AACTCATTTGCACCACTGCTGTGCCTTGGAATGCTAGTTGGAGTAATAAATCTCTGGAACAGATTTGGAA
TCACACGACCTGGATGGAGTGGGACAGAGAAATTAACAATTACACAAGCTTAATACACTCCTTAATTGAA
GAATCGCAAAACCAGCAAGAAAAGAATGAACAAGAATTATTGGAATTAGATAAATGGGCAAGTTTGTGGA
ATTGGTTTAACATAACAAATTGGCTGTGGTATATAAAATTATTCATAATGATAGTAGGAGGCTTGGTAGG
TTTAAGAATAGTTTTTGCTGTACTTTCTATAGTGAATAGAGTTAGGCAGGGATATTCACCATTATCGTTT
CAGACCCACCTCCCAACCCCGAGGGGACCCGACAGGCCCGAAGGAATAGAAGAAGAAGGTGGAGAGAGAG
ACAGAGACAGATCCATTCGATTAGTGAACGGATCGGCACTGCGTGCGCCAATTCTGCAGACAAATGGCAG
TATTCATCCACAATTTTAAAAGAAAAGGGGGGATTGGGGGGTACAGTGCAGGGGAAAGAATAGTAGACAT
AATAGCAACAGACATACAAACTAAAGAATTACAAAAACAAATTACAAAAATTCAAAATTTTCGGGTTTAT
TACAGGGACAGCAGAGATCCAGTTTGGTTAATTAAGGTACCGAGGGCCTATTTCCCATGATTCCTTCATA
TTTGCATATACGATACAAGGCTGTTAGAGAGATAATTAGAATTAATTTGACTGTAAACACAAAGATATTA
GTACAAAATACGTGACGTAGAAAGTAATAATTTCTTGGGTAGTTTGCAGTTTTAAAATTATGTTTTAAAA
TGGACTATCATATGCTTACCGTAACTTGAAAGTATTTCGATTTCTTGGCTTTATATATCTTGTGGAAAGG
ACGAAACACCGTATAATTTAATTGCCGTATG
